>Addgene plasmid #117339 | pmiRGLO-ASIC1 | addgene full sequence | sequence record 231450 | Addgene NGS Result
GGCGTAGAGGATCGAGATCTACCGGGTAGGGGAGGCGCTTTTCCCAAGGCAGTCTGGAGCATGCGCTTTA
GCAGCCCCGCTGGGCACTTGGCGCTACACAAGTGGCCTCTGGCCTCGCACACATTCCACATCCACCGGTA
GGCGCCAACCGGCTCCGTTCTTTGGTGGCCCCTTCGCGCCACCTTCTACTCCTCCCCTAGTCAGGAAGTT
CCCCCCCGCCCCGCAGCTCGCGTCGTGCAGGACGTGACAAATGGAAGTAGCACGTCTCACTAGTCTCGTG
CAGATGGACAGCACCGCTGAGCAATGGAAGCGGGTAGGCCTTTGGGGCAGCGGCCAATAGCAGCTTTGCT
CCTTCGCTTTCTGGGCTCAGAGGCTGGGAAGGGGTGGGTCCGGGGGCGGGCTCAGGGGCGGGCTCAGGGG
CGGGGCGGGCGCCCGAAGGTCCTCCGGAGGCCCGGCATTCTGCACGCTTCAAAAGCGCACGTCTGCCGCG
CTGTTCTCCTCTTCCTCATCTCCGGGCCTTTCGACCTGCAGCCCAAGCTTGGCAATCCGGTACTGTTGGT
AAAGCCACCATGGAAGATGCCAAAAACATTAAGAAGGGCCCAGCGCCATTCTACCCACTCGAAGACGGGA
CCGCCGGCGAGCAGCTGCACAAAGCCATGAAGCGCTACGCCCTGGTGCCCGGCACCATCGCCTTTACCGA
CGCACATATCGAGGTGGACATTACCTACGCCGAGTACTTCGAGATGAGCGTTCGGCTGGCAGAAGCTATG
AAGCGCTATGGGCTGAATACAAACCATCGGATCGTGGTGTGCAGCGAGAATAGCTTGCAGTTCTTCATGC
CCGTGTTGGGTGCCCTGTTCATCGGTGTGGCTGTGGCCCCAGCTAACGACATCTACAACGAGCGCGAGCT
GCTGAACAGCATGGGCATCAGCCAGCCCACCGTCGTATTCGTGAGCAAGAAAGGGCTGCAAAAGATCCTC
AACGTGCAAAAGAAGCTACCGATCATACAAAAGATCATCATCATGGATAGCAAGACCGACTACCAGGGCT
TCCAAAGCATGTACACCTTCGTGACTTCCCATTTGCCACCCGGCTTCAACGAGTACGACTTCGTGCCCGA
GAGCTTCGACCGGGACAAAACCATCGCCCTGATCATGAACAGTAGTGGCAGTACCGGATTGCCCAAGGGC
GTAGCCCTACCGCACCGCACCGCTTGTGTCCGATTCAGTCATGCCCGCGACCCCATCTTCGGCAACCAGA
TCATCCCCGACACCGCTATCCTCAGCGTGGTGCCATTTCACCACGGCTTCGGCATGTTCACCACGCTGGG
CTACTTGATCTGCGGCTTTCGGGTCGTGCTCATGTACCGCTTCGAGGAGGAGCTATTCTTGCGCAGCTTG
CAAGACTATAAGATTCAATCTGCCCTGCTGGTGCCCACACTATTTAGCTTCTTCGCTAAGAGCACTCTCA
TCGACAAGTACGACCTAAGCAACTTGCACGAGATCGCCAGCGGCGGGGCGCCGCTCAGCAAGGAGGTAGG
TGAGGCCGTGGCCAAACGCTTCCACCTACCAGGCATCCGCCAGGGCTACGGCCTGACAGAAACAACCAGC
GCCATTCTGATCACCCCCGAAGGGGACGACAAGCCTGGCGCAGTAGGCAAGGTGGTGCCCTTCTTCGAGG
CTAAGGTGGTGGACTTGGACACCGGTAAGACACTGGGTGTGAACCAGCGCGGCGAGCTGTGCGTCCGTGG
CCCCATGATCATGAGCGGCTACGTTAACAACCCCGAGGCTACAAACGCTCTCATCGACAAGGACGGCTGG
CTGCACAGCGGCGACATCGCCTACTGGGACGAGGACGAGCACTTCTTCATCGTGGACCGGCTGAAGAGCC
TGATCAAATACAAGGGCTACCAGGTAGCCCCAGCCGAACTGGAGAGCATCCTGCTGCAACACCCCAACAT
CTTCGACGCCGGGGTCGCCGGCCTGCCCGACGACGATGCCGGCGAGCTGCCCGCCGCAGTCGTCGTGCTG
GAACACGGTAAAACCATGACCGAGAAGGAGATCGTGGACTATGTGGCCAGCCAGGTTACAACCGCCAAGA
AGCTGCGCGGTGGTGTTGTGTTCGTGGACGAGGTGCCTAAAGGACTGACCGGCAAGTTGGACGCCCGCAA
GATCCGCGAGATTCTCATTAAGGCCAAGAAGGGCGGCAAGATCGCCGTGTAATTCTAGTTGTTTAAACGA
GCTCGGCCCCGCAGGCCGCTGAACCAAAGGCCTAGATGGGGAGGACTAGGAGAGCGAGGGGGCCCCCAGC
TGCCTCCTCACATCTGCCCTGGGGACTCCCCACACTCCGGGGCAGATCTTTCCTCTTGTCTGTGGTAAGG
AAGGAGTCTTGACCATAGAGTCCTCTCTCTGCCTCTATCCCATTCTTTTTACATTTAACAAAACTAATCT
AAAAAAGAACTAAAAAGGGAGAACGGGGCAAGGGACCTCAGGCTGCCCCTCTCTCCTCCATGCTGCCTCC
CCTAGCTCCCAGCCTGAATTCTGTCTATCTAGCTGTCTGCCATCTGAGTGTCCATCTACATTCTGCTGCC
ACCAGTCACCAAAGGCCCTTCCCAGTGAGGGGTGGAAGGGATCTCTGGGGTCTGGAATTTGGCCCCAAAC
CAGAGAATGTACCTTAAGGGGGAGGGCTAGTGTGGGGGAGGGAGGCTTCCCCAGCCTTAAGAGACCCTCT
CAGCCCAGTGACTGTCCCCAAACCCAAGTCTCCTGGCAGGAACTAAAACCTCAGCCCCACTCTCTCACAC
CATGTGGAATCTCGTGGGGGTCGGGGATCCCCTTAAGAAGTGGTAATGGGGACAAGATGCGGCCCTGGTG
CTGTAGGCTACATCCTGATACCTATAAGTTCACCCCCACCCCACAGCTGCTGGAGAGAAATCCCAAGAGG
CAGCCCTTCCTCACCATCCCATTAAAGACCGGGCTGGTTAGCGTCCAGCTCAGGGAGAAGGGCGCTAGTG
CCTAACCTCACTGGTCCCTCTCCCGGAGGCCCTTGTAGAGGGCCACGTCCATAAATTTTCTTATGGAACT
CTCCCACATCCTCTTCCCCAACTTCATTTGCTTCTCTCAACAACCTCATCTGCATTTTCTATTTCTATAT
GATACAGACTCTATATTGCTATATCTCTGTATATACTTTCCCAGCCCTGTCTGTCTCCACCCCATCCCCT
CTTGTCTCTGAGAACCATTCTCCCACCCCAAGTTCCACCTTCTATGTTTCTACTCCCTCCCTGGTCTCTG
AATGCCTTCGCCTGTATAAAGAGTTGGACTCTCTCCCCTGGTGTCTGTACTGTGTACACACATCCCTCTG
AGAAGCACAAGGAGACGACACGCGCATTGTAACCTTTGCACTGTCTCAGTGGCGACAAAGGAAGCTGTGA
ATCACAAGCTCTGCCTCTTTCTGGCCTCACCCTCTCCCCCAACCCGGGCACCCTCGGCCCTCCCTGCAGC
CTTAACATTCTCTTCCCCTGCTCCTCCTATCCCATTGCCCTCTGCCCAGCTGACAGTGGCATCCCCAGGG
AAGGGGTTGCTGTAGAGATAGCCCCCACCCAGGGGATGGAGGTCTACCCTGGACACTAAGCCAAGTGTGT
CAGAGACAGAAGGGAGCTGGGGATTGGCGACTCCTGAAGTTGGGGCAGTGGGATGCTGACAGGCAGAAGC
TGAGGTCCTCAGTCAGTGGCCTTTCCTCCTTCTGGGTGCCCAGCCCCCTTTCCTCACCTGATACCCAAGC
CCACCACTTTTATTTTCTGGTGAGGTGGGTTTGGGAGGAAAGAGAGGCCTAGAGGAGGAGTTGAAAGCTC
TGCTGTTGTCTCACCCTATCTTAATGAGAGACAAGTGAGGTGGAGGGCCTGCCCCCCCTCCCTCCACCAG
ACACTCCTTCCAGGCCTGAGCCCCAACCCCTCTTCAGGCCTTCCTTCCCTAGCTGTGTCTTGGTCTTCAA
TCCCAGAACAGGACCTGTGAGCAGCTGCATTGGCCTGGAGCTGGAGAGTAAGGCTGTAGGATCTTTGGAA
TCTCTTGGTTCCTAAGAGTTTCCTCAGAGATCATACCTCCCCAGAGGGAAGCAGGAATGAGGCCAAAAAG
TGTGCATTGGATAGGGGAACAGCAGGCAGGGCTCTGGGTGACGCATGCCTCTGGTCTAATAAACTGGGTT
TCAACCAAGTCGACCTGCAGGCATGCAAGCTGATCCGGCTGCTAACAAAGCCCGAAAGGAAGCTGAGTTG
GCTGCTGCCACCGCTGAGCAATAACTAGCATAACCCCTTGGGGCGGCCGCTTCGAGCAGACATGATAAGA
TACATTGATGAGTTTGGACAAACCACAACTAGAATGCAGTGAAAAAAATGCTTTATTTGTGAAATTTGTG
ATGCTATTGCTTTATTTGTAACCATTATAAGCTGCAATAAACAAGTTAACAACAACAATTGCATTCATTT
TATGTTTCAGGTTCAGGGGGAGATGTGGGAGGTTTTTTTAAGCAAGTAAAACCTCTACAAATGTGGTAAA
ATCGAATTTTAACAAAATATTAACGCTTACAATTTCCTGATGCGGTATTTTCTCCTTACGCATCTGTGCG
GTATTTCACACCGCATACGCGGATCTGCGCAGCACCATGGCCTGAAATAACCTCTGAAAGAGGAACTTGG
TTAGGTACCTTCTGAGGCGGAAAGAACCAGCTGTGGAATGTGTGTCAGTTAGGGTGTGGAAAGTCCCCAG
GCTCCCCAGCAGGCAGAAGTATGCAAAGCATGCATCTCAATTAGTCAGCAACCAGGTGTGGAAAGTCCCC
AGGCTCCCCAGCAGGCAGAAGTATGCAAAGCATGCATCTCAATTAGTCAGCAACCATAGTCCCGCCCCTA
ACTCCGCCCATCCCGCCCCTAACTCCGCCCAGTTCCGCCCATTCTCCGCCCCATGGCTGACTAATTTTTT
TTATTTATGCAGAGGCCGAGGCCGCCTCGGCCTCTGAGCTATTCCAGAAGTAGTGAGGAGGCTTTTTTGG
AGGCCTAGGCTTTTGCAAAAAGCTTGATTCTTCTGACACAACAGTCTCGAACCAAAGGCTGGAGCCACCA
TGGCTTCCAAGGTGTACGACCCCGAGCAACGCAAACGCATGATCACTGGGCCTCAGTGGTGGGCTCGCTG
CAAGCAAATGAACGTGCTGGACTCCTTCATCAACTACTATGATTCCGAGAAGCACGCCGAGAACGCCGTG
ATTTTTCTGCATGGTAACGCTGCCTCCAGCTACCTGTGGAGGCACGTCGTGCCTCACATCGAGCCCGTGG
CTAGATGCATCATCCCTGATCTGATCGGAATGGGTAAGTCCGGCAAGAGCGGGAATGGCTCATATCGCCT
CCTGGATCACTACAAGTACCTCACCGCTTGGTTCGAGCTGCTGAACCTTCCAAAGAAAATCATCTTTGTG
GGCCACGACTGGGGGGCTTGTCTGGCCTTTCACTACTCCTACGAGCACCAAGACAAGATCAAGGCCATCG
TCCATGCTGAGAGTGTCGTGGACGTGATCGAGTCCTGGGACGAGTGGCCTGACATCGAGGAGGATATCGC
CCTGATCAAGAGCGAAGAGGGCGAGAAAATGGTGCTTGAGAATAACTTCTTCGTCGAGACCATGCTCCCA
AGCAAGATCATGCGGAAACTGGAGCCTGAGGAGTTCGCTGCCTACCTGGAGCCATTCAAGGAGAAGGGCG
AGGTTAGACGGCCTACCCTCTCCTGGCCTCGCGAGATCCCTCTCGTTAAGGGAGGCAAGCCCGACGTCGT
CCAGATTGTCCGCAACTACAACGCCTACCTTCGGGCCAGCGACGATCTGCCTAAGATGTTCATCGAGTCC
GACCCTGGGTTCTTTTCCAACGCTATTGTCGAGGGAGCTAAGAAGTTCCCTAACACCGAGTTCGTGAAGG
TGAAGGGCCTCCACTTCAGCCAGGAGGACGCTCCAGATGAAATGGGTAAGTACATCAAGAGCTTCGTGGA
GCGCGTGCTGAAGAACGAGCAGACCGGTGGTGGGAGCGGAGGTGGCGGATCAGGTGGCGGAGGCTCCGGA
GGGATTGAACAAGATGGATTGCACGCAGGTTCTCCGGCCGCTTGGGTGGAGAGGCTATTCGGCTATGACT
GGGCACAACAGACAATCGGCTGCTCTGATGCCGCCGTGTTCCGGCTGTCAGCGCAGGGGCGCCCGGTTCT
TTTTGTCAAGACCGACCTGTCCGGTGCCCTGAATGAACTGCAGGACGAGGCAGCGCGGCTATCGTGGCTG
GCCACGACGGGCGTTCCTTGCGCAGCTGTGCTCGACGTTGTCACTGAAGCGGGAAGGGACTGGCTGCTAT
TGGGCGAAGTGCCGGGGCAGGATCTCCTGTCATCTCACCTTGCTCCTGCCGAGAAAGTATCCATCATGGC
TGATGCAATGCGGCGGCTGCATACGCTTGATCCGGCTACCTGCCCATTCGACCACCAAGCGAAACATCGC
ATCGAGCGAGCACGTACTCGGATGGAAGCCGGTCTTGTCGATCAGGATGATCTGGACGAAGAGCATCAGG
GGCTCGCGCCAGCCGAACTGTTCGCCAGGCTCAAGGCGCGCATGCCCGACGGCGAGGATCTCGTCGTGAC
CCATGGCGATGCCTGCTTGCCGAATATCATGGTGGAAAATGGCCGCTTTTCTGGATTCATCGACTGTGGC
CGGCTGGGTGTGGCGGACCGCTATCAGGACATAGCGTTGGCTACCCGTGATATTGCTGAAGAGCTTGGCG
GCGAATGGGCTGACCGCTTCCTCGTGCTTTACGGTATCGCCGCTCCCGATTCGCAGCGCATCGCCTTCTA
TCGCCTTCTTGACGAGTTCTTCTGAGCGGGACTCTGGGGTTCGAAATGACCGACCAAGCGACGCCCAACC
TGCCATCACGATGGCCGCAATAAAATATCTTTATTTTCATTACATCTGTGTGTTGGTTTTTTGTGTGAAT
CGATAGCGATAAGGATCCTCTTTGCGCTTGCGTTTTCCCTTGTCCAGATAGCCCAGTAGCTGACATTCAT
CCGGGGTCAGCACCGTTTCTGCGGACTGGCTTTCTACGTAATGGTTTCTTAGACGTCAGGTGGCACTTTT
CGGGGAAATGTGCGCGGAACCCCTATTTGTTTATTTTTCTAAATACATTCAAATATGTATCCGCTCATGA
GACAATAACCCTGATAAATGCTTCAATAATATTGAAAAAGGAAGAGTATGAGTATTCAACATTTCCGTGT
CGCCCTTATTCCCTTTTTTGCGGCATTTTGCCTTCCTGTTTTTGCTCACCCAGAAACGCTGGTGAAAGTA
AAAGATGCTGAAGATCAGTTGGGTGCACGAGTGGGTTACATCGAACTGGATCTCAACAGCGGTAAGATCC
TTGAGAGTTTTCGCCCCGAAGAACGTTTTCCAATGATGAGCACTTTCAAAGTTCTGCTATGTGGCGCGGT
ATTATCCCGTATTGACGCCGGGCAAGAGCAACTCGGTCGCCGCATACACTATTCTCAGAATGACTTGGTT
GAGTACTCACCAGTCACAGAAAAGCATCTTACGGATGGCATGACAGTAAGAGAATTATGCAGTGCTGCCA
TAACCATGAGTGATAACACTGCGGCCAACTTACTTCTGACAACTATCGGAGGACCGAAGGAGCTAACCGC
TTTTTTGCACAACATGGGGGATCATGTAACTCGCCTTGATCGTTGGGAACCGGAGCTGAATGAAGCCATA
CCAAACGACGAGCGTGACACCACGATGCCTGTAGCAATGGCAACAACGTTGCGCAAACTATTAACTGGCG
AACTACTTACTCTAGCTTCCCGGCAACAATTAATAGACTGGATGGAGGCGGATAAAGTTGCAGGACCACT
TCTGCGCTCGGCCCTTCCGGCTGGCTGGTTTATTGCTGATAAATCTGGAGCCGGTGAGCGTGGGTCTCGC
GGTATCATTGCAGCACTGGGGCCAGATGGTAAGCCCTCCCGTATCGTAGTTATCTACACGACGGGGAGTC
AGGCAACTATGGATGAACGAAATAGACAGATCGCTGAGATAGGTGCCTCACTGATTAAGCATTGGTAATT
CGAAATGACCGACCAAGCGACGCCCAACCGGTATCAGCTCACTCAAAGGCGGTAATACGGTTATCCACAG
AATCAGGGGATAACGCAGGAAAGAACATGTGAGCAAAAGGCCAGCAAAAGGCCAGGAACCGTAAAAAGGC
CGCGTTGCTGGCGTTTTTCCATAGGCTCCGCCCCCCTGACGAGCATCACAAAAATCGACGCTCAAGTCAG
AGGTGGCGAAACCCGACAGGACTATAAAGATACCAGGCGTTTCCCCCTGGAAGCTCCCTCGTGCGCTCTC
CTGTTCCGACCCTGCCGCTTACCGGATACCTGTCCGCCTTTCTCCCTTCGGGAAGCGTGGCGCTTTCTCA
TAGCTCACGCTGTAGGTATCTCAGTTCGGTGTAGGTCGTTCGCTCCAAGCTGGGCTGTGTGCACGAACCC
CCCGTTCAGCCCGACCGCTGCGCCTTATCCGGTAACTATCGTCTTGAGTCCAACCCGGTAAGACACGACT
TATCGCCACTGGCAGCAGCCACTGGTAACAGGATTAGCAGAGCGAGGTATGTAGGCGGTGCTACAGAGTT
CTTGAAGTGGTGGCCTAACTACGGCTACACTAGAAGGACAGTATTTGGTATCTGCGCTCTGCTGAAGCCA
GTTACCTTCGGAAAAAGAGTTGGTAGCTCTTGATCCGGCAAACAAACCACCGCTGGTAGCGGTGGTTTTT
TTGTTTGCAAGCAGCAGATTACGCGCAGAAAAAAAGGATTTCAAGAAGATCCTTTGATCTTTTCTACGGG
GTCTGACGCTCAGTGGAACGAAAACTCACGTTAAGGGATTTTGGTCATGAGATTATCAAAAAGGATCTTC
ACCTAGATCCTTTTATAGTCCGGAAATACAGGAACGCACGCTGGATGGCCCTTCGCTGGGATGGTGAAAC
CATGAAAAATGGCAGCTTCAGTGGATTAAGTGGGGGTAATGTGGCCTGTACCCTCTGGTTGCATAGGTAT
TCATACGGTTAAAATTTATCAGGCGCGATTGCGGCAGTTTTTCGGGTGGTTTGTTGCCATTTTTACCTGT
CTGCTGCCGTGATCGCGCTGAACGCGTTTTAGCGGTGCGTACAATTAAGGGATTATGGTAAATCCACTTA
CTGTCTGCCCTCGTAGCCATCGAGATAAACCGCAGTACTCCGGCCACGATGCGTCC
Features (pLannotate 1.2.2; 18 found; start..end, strand, type, name):
     24..523     +  promoter       PGK promoter: mouse phosphoglycerate kinase 1 promoter
    570..2222    +  CDS            luciferase: firefly luciferase synthetic luc2 version of the luciferase gene
   4208..4231    +  misc_feature   MCS (fragment): pUC18/19 multiple cloning site
   4238..4287    +  CDS            SET1 (fragment): solubility-enhancement tag derived from T7 phage gene 10B
   4295..4314    +  terminator     T7 terminator (fragment): transcription terminator for bacteriophage T7 RNA polymerase
   4336..4457    -  polyA_signal   SV40 poly(A) signal: SV40 polyadenylation signal
   4480..4548    -  CDS            large T antigen (fragment): large T antigen from SV40 (simian virus 40)
   4553..4585    +  rep_origin     M13 ori (fragment): M13 bacteriophage origin of replication; arrow indicates direction of (+) strand synthesis
   4586..4637    -  misc_feature   bom (fragment): basis of mobility region from pBR322
   4702..5059    +  promoter       SV40 promoter: SV40 enhancer and early promoter
   5110..6042    +  CDS            hRluc: Renilla luciferase human codon-optimized
   6093..6885    +  CDS            NeoR/KanR (fragment): aminoglycoside phosphotransferase from Tn5; aph(3')-II (or nptII); confers resistance to neomycin, kanamycin, and G418 (Geneticin®)
   6949..6997    +  polyA_signal   poly(A) signal: synthetic polyadenylation signal
   7018..7110    -  CDS            tnpA (fragment): TN5P_ECOLX - Also known as tnp. Experimental evidence at protein level: Swiss-Prot protein existence level 1. Mediates transposition of transposon Tn5 by a 'cut and paste' mechanism. First, the monomeric transposase binds the 19 bp inverted DNA repeats flanking the transposon. Then, dimerization of the DNA- bound transposase creates a synaptic DNA complex. After nicking of the first DNA strand, excision of the transposon proceeds through a series of intermediates. The transposase then mediates the insertion of the transposon at a new site by strand transfer. The activity of the wild- type tran
   7153..7257    +  promoter       AmpR promoter: bla
   7258..8118    +  CDS            AmpR: β-lactamase; bla; confers resistance to ampicillin, carbenicillin, and related antibiotics
   8276..8864    -  rep_origin     ori: high-copy-number ColE1/pMB1/pBR322/pUC origin of replication
   8980..9263    +  misc_feature   cer region: ColE1-derived recombination site that helps to maintain plasmids as monomers
