[The description below was written by a language model from this plasmid's Addgene catalogue record and pLannotate feature annotations shown in this document.]
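Description:
pmiRGLO-ASIC1 is a dual-luciferase reporter plasmid for mammalian cells, built on the Promega pmiRGLO backbone and used to test whether a microRNA acts on a candidate 3' UTR. It carries about 1.96 kb of the human ASIC1 3' UTR, inserted by Gibson assembly immediately downstream of the firefly luciferase (luc2) coding sequence. The NheI and XbaI sites that flanked the cloning position were both destroyed in the process. The insert itself is not annotated in the feature table, but it corresponds to the unannotated stretch between the end of luc2 and the residual polylinker. Transcription of this luc2–UTR unit is driven by the mouse PGK-1 promoter. An SV40 poly(A) signal is annotated just downstream of the polylinker, although it is called on the opposite strand.

A second, independent cassette uses the SV40 enhancer/early promoter to express human codon-optimised Renilla luciferase followed by a neomycin phosphotransferase sequence, ending in a synthetic poly(A) signal. This cassette provides both an internal normalisation control and G418 selection in mammalian cells. If a microRNA binds sites within the ASIC1 UTR, firefly signal falls relative to Renilla, so the ratio reports UTR-mediated repression independently of transfection efficiency. The associated publication concerns the miR-124 regulatory network during human neurogenesis, which suggests the UTR was tested as a miR-124 target, although the record does not say so explicitly.

In bacteria, the plasmid is maintained at high copy through a ColE1/pUC-type origin with ampicillin resistance (bla), and a cer site helps keep it monomeric. Several short fragment hits in the table (SET1, large T antigen, M13 ori, bom, tnpA) appear to be backbone remnants or partial matches rather than functional elements.
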