Addgene plasmid #117339: pmiRGLO-ASIC1
Purpose: Dual luciferase assay for miRNA-targeted UTR
Depositing lab: Volker Busskamp. Depositing organization: Technische Universitaet Dresden. Publication: Combined Experimental and System-Level Analyses Reveal the Complex Regulatory Network of miR-124 during Human Neurogenesis. Kutsche LK, Gysi DM, Fallmann J, Lenk K, Petri R, Swiersy A, Klapper SD, Pircs K, Khattak S, Stadler PF, Jakobsson J, Nowick K, Busskamp V. Cell Syst. 2018 Sep 28. pii: S2405-4712(18)30358-2. doi: 10.1016/j.cels.2018.08.011. PubMed 30292704.
Backbone
  Vector backbone: pmiRGLO
  Backbone manufacturer: Promega
  Backbone size w/o insert (bp): 7334
  Vector type: Mammalian Expression, Luciferase
  Selectable markers: Neomycin (select with G418)
Growth in bacteria
  Bacterial resistance: Ampicillin, 100 μg/mL
  Growth temperature: 37°C
  Growth strain: DH5alpha
  Copy number: High Copy
Gene/Insert
  Gene/Insert name: 3' UTR ASIC1
  Species: H. sapiens (human)
  Insert size (bp): 1962
  Promoter: Murine PGK-1
  Tag / fusion protein: luciferase (N terminal on backbone)
  Cloning method: Gibson Cloning
  Sequencing primers: 5′ Fluc-F1 (AGAAGCTGCGCGGTGGTGTTGTG); 3′ T7terminal
Terms and licenses: Academic/Nonprofit Terms; Industry Terms: Not Available to Industry
Depositor comments: 5' NheI cloning site destroyed, 3' XbaI cloning site destroyed
How to cite: pmiRGLO-ASIC1 was a gift from Volker Busskamp (Addgene plasmid # 117339 ; http://n2t.net/addgene:117339 ; RRID:Addgene_117339)
